Addgene plasmid #212847: pCYP14
Purpose: Expresses the Sinorhizobium fredii LRD-modifying cytochrome P450 enzyme
Depositing lab: Christopher Voigt. Depositing organization: Massachusetts Institute of Technology. Publication: Design of a redox-proficient Escherichia coli for screening terpenoids and modifying cytochrome P450s. Lin GM, Voigt CA. Nature Catalysis. 6, 1016–1029 (2023). https://doi.org/10.1038/s41929-023-01049-5.
Backbone
  Vector backbone: pCYP
  Vector type: Bacterial Expression
Growth in bacteria
  Bacterial resistance: Kanamycin, 50 μg/mL
  Growth temperature: 37°C
  Growth strain: DH5alpha
  Copy number: High Copy
Gene/Insert
  Gene/Insert name: cytochrome P450 (alt name: Uniprot ID: P55544)
  Species: Sinorhizobium fredii
  Promoter: PcymRC
  Cloning method: Unknown
Resource information
  A portion of this plasmid was derived from a plasmid made by: codon optimized and synthesized by vendors
Terms and licenses: Academic/Nonprofit Terms; Industry Terms: Not Available to Industry
How to cite: pCYP14 was a gift from Christopher Voigt (Addgene plasmid # 212847 ; http://n2t.net/addgene:212847 ; RRID:Addgene_212847)
