[The description below was written by a language model from this plasmid's Addgene catalogue record and pLannotate feature annotations shown in this document.]
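Description:
pCYP14 is a 4.4 kb bacterial expression plasmid built on the pCYP backbone for producing a cytochrome P450 from Sinorhizobium fredii in Escherichia coli. The catalogue describes the enzyme as LRD-modifying, without expanding the abbreviation. It is selected with kanamycin through an aph(3')-Ia (KanR) cassette. The only complete replication origin annotated is p15A, which is usually regarded as medium copy and is compatible with ColE1-type plasmids, although the catalogue entry lists the plasmid as high copy. Short fragments annotated as RSF ori, bom, tet promoter and TcR are likely backbone remnants or partial sequence matches rather than functional elements.

The payload is a roughly 1.2 kb open reading frame matching cyp112A2 of S. fredii strain NGR234, which the record says was codon optimized and synthesized commercially. It is driven by the PcymRC promoter, and the feature table shows two CuO operator sites for the CymR repressor upstream of the gene. The cymR gene from Pseudomonas putida is carried on the same plasmid downstream of the P450, behind a fragment of the lacIq promoter. The repressor is therefore supplied in cis and holds the promoter off until an inducer of the CymR system (typically cumate) releases it. A type III hammerhead ribozyme sits between the operators and the coding sequence. Such ribozymes are commonly used as insulators that cleave off the promoter-derived 5' leader, so that translation is less affected by the upstream context.

The associated publication concerns a redox-proficient E. coli for screening terpenoids and modifying P450s. This suggests that pCYP14 is one member of a set of inducible P450 plasmids co-maintained with compatible plasmids in such strains.
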