Features (pLannotate 1.2.2; 13 found; start..end, strand, type, name):
     28..54      +  misc_feature   bom (fragment): basis of mobility region from pBR322
    153..208     -  rep_origin     RSF ori (fragment): Plasmids containing the RSF 1030 origin of replication can be propagated in E. coli cells that contain additional plasmids with compatible origins.
    296..841     -  rep_origin     p15A ori: Plasmids containing the medium-copy-number p15A origin of replication can be propagated in E. coli cells that contain a second plasmid with the ColE1 origin.
    930..1745    -  CDS            KanR: aminoglycoside phosphotransferase; aph(3')-Ia; confers resistance to kanamycin in bacteria or G418 (Geneticin®) in eukaryotes
   1922..1949    +  protein_bind   CuO: CymR-binding P2 operator sequence from the p-cmt operon of Pseudomonas putida (Mullick et al., 2006) CymR
   1980..2007    +  protein_bind   CuO: CymR-binding P2 operator sequence from the p-cmt operon of Pseudomonas putida (Mullick et al., 2006) CymR
   2011..2066    +  ncRNA          Hammerhead 3: Accession: RF00008 - Hammerhead ribozyme (type III)
   2114..3313    +  CDS            cyp112A2: CPXP_SINFN - Protein inferred from homology: Swiss-Prot protein existence level 3. Cytochromes P450 are a group of heme-thiolate monooxygenases. They oxidize a variety of structurally unrelated compounds, including steroids, fatty acids, and xenobiotics. From Sinorhizobium fredii (strain NBRC 101917 / NGR234).
   3445..3518    +  promoter       lacIq promoter (fragment): lacI (mutant); In the lacIq allele, a single base change in the promoter boosts expression of the lacI gene about 10-fold.
   3519..4127    +  CDS            cymR: CYMR_PSEPU - Experimental evidence at transcript level: Swiss-Prot protein existence level 2. Involved in the repression of the cym and cmt operons which are responsible of the p-cymene degradation. From Pseudomonas putida (Arthrobacter siderocapsulatus).
   4232..4250    -  promoter       tet promoter (fragment): E. coli promoter for tetracycline efflux protein gene
   4260..4380    +  CDS            TcR (fragment): tetracycline efflux protein; tet; confers resistance to tetracycline
   4399..11      -  rep_origin     RSF ori (fragment) (across the origin): Plasmids containing the RSF 1030 origin of replication can be propagated in E. coli cells that contain additional plasmids with compatible origins.
>Addgene plasmid #212847 | pCYP14 | addgene full sequence | sequence record 423392 | Addgene NGS Result
ACTGACTCGCTGCACGAGGCAGACCTCAGCGCTAGCGGAGTGTATACTGGCTTACTATGTTGGCACTGAT
GAGGGTGTCAGTGAAGTGCTTCATGTGGCAGGAGAAAAAAGGCTGCACCGGTGCGTCAGCAGAATATGTG
ATACAGGATATATTCCGCTTCCTCGCTCACTGACTCGCTACGCTCGGTCGTTCGACTGCGGCGAGCGGAA
ATGGCTTACGAACGGGGCGGAGATTTCCTGGAAGATGCCAGGAAGATACTTAACAGGGAAGTGAGAGGGC
CGCGGCAAAGCCGTTTTTCCATAGGCTCCGCCCCCCTGACAAGCATCACGAAATCTGACGCTCAAATCAG
TGGTGGCGAAACCCGACAGGACTATAAAGATACCAGGCGTTTCCCCCTGGCGGCTCCCTCGTGCGCTCTC
CTGTTCCTGCCTTTCGGTTTACCGGTGTCATTCCGCTGTTATGGCCGCGTTTGTCTCATTCCACGCCTGA
CACTCAGTTCCGGGTAGGCAGTTCGCTCCAAGCTGGACTGTATGCACGAACCCCCCGTTCAGTCCGACCG
CTGCGCCTTATCCGGTAACTATCGTCTTGAGTCCAACCCGGAAAGACATGCAAAAGCACCACTGGCAGCA
GCCACTGGTAATTGATTTAGAGGAGTTAGTCTTGAAGTCATGCGCCGGTTAAGGCTAAACTGAAAGGACA
AGTTTTGGTGACTGCGCTCCTCCAAGCCAGTTACCTCGGTTCAAAGAGTTGGTAGCTCAGAGAACCTTCG
AAAAACCGCCCTGCAAGGCGGTTTTTTCGTTTTCAGAGCAAGAGATTACGCGCAGACCAAAACGATCTCA
AGAAGATCATCTTATTAAGGGGTCTGACGCTCAGTGGAACGAAAAATCAATCTAAAGTATATATGAGTAA
ACTTGGTCTGACAGTTACCTTAGAAAAACTCATCGAGCATCAAATGAAACTGCAATTTATTCATATCAGG
ATTATCAATACCATATTTTTGAAAAAGCCGTTTCTGTAATGAAGGAGAAAACTCACCGAGGCAGTTCCAT
AGGATGGCAAGATCCTGGTATCGGTCTGCGATTCCGACTCGTCCAACATCAATACAACCTATTAATTTCC
CCTCGTCAAAAATAAGGTTATCAAGTGAGAAATCACCATGAGTGACGACTGAATCCGGTGAGAATGGCAA
AAGCTTATGCATTTCTTTCCAGACTTGTTCAACAGGCCAGCCATTACGCTCGTCATCAAAATCACTCGCA
TCAACCAAACCGTTATTCATTCGTGATTGCGCCTGAGCGAGACGAAATACGCGATCGCTGTTAAAAGGAC
AATTACAAACAGGAATCGAATGCAACCGGCGCAGGAACACTGCCAGCGCATCAACAATATTTTCACCTGA
ATCAGGATATTCTTCTAATACCTGGAATGCTGTTTTCCCGGGGATCGCAGTGGTGAGTAACCATGCATCA
TCAGGAGTACGGATAAAATGCTTGATGGTCGGAAGAGGCATAAATTCCGTCAGCCAGTTTAGTCTGACCA
TCTCATCTGTAACATCATTGGCAACGCTACCTTTGCCATGTTTCAGAAACAACTCTGGCGCATCGGGCTT
CCCATACAATCGATAGATTGTCGCACCTGATTGCCCGACATTATCGCGAGCCCATTTATACCCATATAAA
TCAGCATCCATGTTGGAATTTAATCGCGGCCTGGAGCAAGACGTTTCCCGTTGAATATGGCTCATAACAC
CCCTTGTATTACTGTTTATGTAAGCAGACAGTTTTATTGTTCATGATGATATATTTTTATCTTGTGCAAT
GTACATCAGAGATTTTGAGACACAACCAATTATTGAAGGCCTCCCTAACGGGGGGCCTTTTTTTGTTTCT
GGTCTCCCAAGCGCTTAACGATCGTTGGCTGAACAAACAGACAATCTGGTCTGTTTGTATTATGGAAAAT
TTTTCTGTATAATAGATTCAACAAACAGACAATCTGGTCTGTTTGTATTATCAGCGGTCAACGCATGTGC
TTTGCGTTCTGATGAGACAGTGATGTCGAAACCGCCTCTACAAATAATTTTGTTTACGCTTCTAAACCCC
TAAGGAGGTTGTTATGCCGGAGCAGCCGTTGCCGACCCTTCCAATGTGGCGCGTGGATCATATCGAACCG
TCGCCCACCATGCTTGCGCTGCGGGCGAATGGTCCTATTCACAACGTGCGATTTCCACGCGGGCATGAAG
GTTGGTGGGTCACTGGTTATGACGAGGCCAAAGCCGTTTTGTCAGATGCGGCGTTCCGTCCGGCGGGAAT
GCCACCGGCAGCATTTACTCCCGATTGCGTGATCCTGGGTAGCCCTGGGTGGCTGGTTAGTCATGAGGGC
GGTGAGCACGCGCGTTTAAGAACCATTGTGGCCCCGGCCTTTAGTGACCGTCGGGTTAAATTACTGGCTC
AACAGGTTGAAGCGATTGCGGCGCAACTGTTTGAAACTTTAGCTGCACAGCCGCAGCCAGCGGACTTGCG
CCGTCACCTGTCTTTTCCGCTGCCGGCCATGGTTATTTCGGCTCTGATGGGCGTGTTGTACGAGGACCAC
GCATTCTTCGCAGGTCTTTCCGACGAGGTAATGACGCATCAGCACGAATCCGGCCCGCGCTCAGCTTCTC
GCTTGGCCTGGGAGGAATTGCGTGCATATATTCGCGGCAAAATGCGCGACAAACGTCAAGACCCTGGGGA
TAATCTGCTGACCGACTTACTGGCAGCCGTAGATCGTGGCGAGGCCACCGAAGAGGAGGCAATCGGACTG
GCGGCCGGAATGCTCGTGGCTGGCCATGAATCAACAGTAGCTCAGATCGAATTCGGCCTGCTGGCAATGC
TGCGACATCCGCAGCAACGCGAGCGCTTGGTCGGCAACCCTTCGCTGGTAGACAAGGCAGTTGAAGAAAT
CTTAAGAATGTACCCGCCTGGGGCTGGTTGGGACGGAATAATGCGCTATCCCCGTACCGATGTCACTATA
GCCGGCGTCCACATTCCGGCTGAGTCGAAAGTGTTAGTTGGACTGCCTGCTACCTCCTTTGACCCACGTC
ACTTTGAAGATCCTGAAATTTTTGATATCGGCCGTGACGCTAAACCGCACTTGGCCTTCTCCTATGGCCC
TCATTATTGTATTGGTATGGCGCTGGCACGGTTGGAATTAAAGGTGGTTTTTGGCAGCATCTTTCAACGC
TTTCCGGCACTGCGTCTTGCGGTCGCGCCTGAGGAACTTAAGCTGCGCAAGGAAATTATTACAGGTGGGT
TTGAAGAGTTTCCGGTTCTGTGGTAATAAGGATGAGCTCTACAAATAAGCAGAGGTGGTTGTGTTGCGAA
AAAAAAAAAAAAACACCCTAACGGGTGTTTTTTTTTTTTTGGTGTCCCCACGTGTGGCGCTGGAGACCGT
CCAATGGCGGCGCGCCATCGAATGGTGCAAAACCTTTCGCGGTATGGCATGATAGCGCCCGGAAGAGAGT
CAATTCAGGGTGGTGAATATGAGCCCGAAACGTCGTACCCAGGCAGAACGTGCAATGGAAACCCAGGGTA
AACTGATTGCAGCAGCACTGGGTGTTCTGCGTGAAAAAGGTTATGCAGGTTTTCGTATTGCAGATGTTCC
GGGTGCAGCCGGTGTTAGCCGTGGTGCACAGAGCCATCATTTTCCGACCAAACTGGAACTGCTGCTGGCA
ACCTTTGAATGGCTGTATGAGCAGATTACCGAACGTAGCCGTGCACGTCTGGCAAAACTGAAACCGGAAG
ATGATGTTATTCAGCAGATGCTGGATGATGCAGCAGATTTTTTTCTGGATGATGATTTTAGCATCGGCCT
GGATCTGATTGTTGCAGCAGATCGTGATCCGGCACTGCGTGAAGGTATTCTGCGTACCGTTGAACGTAAT
CGTTTTGTTGTTGAAGATATGTGGCTGGGTGTGCTGGTGAGCCGTGGTCTGAGCCGTGATGATGCCGAAG
ATATTCTGTGGCTGATTTTTAACAGCGTTCGTGGTCTGACAGTTCGTAGCCTGTGGCAGAAAGATAAAGA
ACGTTTTGAACGTGTGCGTAATAGCACCCTGGAAATTGCACGTGAACGTTATGCAAAATTCAAACGTTGA
TAAGGATCCTAATTGGTAACGAATCAGACAATTGACGGCTCGAGGGAGTAGCATAGGGTTTGCAGAATCC
CTGCTTCGTCCATTTGACAGGCACATTATGCATCGATGATAAGCTGTCAAACATGAGCAGATCCTCTACG
CCGGACGCATCGTGGCCGGCATCACCGGCGCCACAGGTGCGGTTGCTGGCGCCTATATCGCCGACATCAC
CGATGGGGAAGATCGGGCTCGCCACTTCGGGCTCATGAGCAAATATTTTATCTGAGGTGCTTCCTCGCTC
